>Addgene plasmid #105695 | MT2a_K31A | addgene full sequence | sequence record 203313 | Addgene NGS Result
GCGCGGAACCCCTATTTGTTTATTTTTCTAAATACATTCAAATATGTATCCGCTCATGAGACAATAACCC
TGATAAATGCTTCAATAATATTGAAAAAGGAAGAGTATGAGTATTCAACATTTCCGTGTCGCCCTTATTC
CCTTTTTTGCGGCATTTTGCCTTCCTGTTTTTGCTCACCCAGAAACGCTGGTGAAAGTAAAAGATGCTGA
AGATCAGTTGGGTGCACGAGTGGGTTACATCGAACTGGATCTCAACAGCGGTAAGATCCTTGAGAGTTTT
CGCCCCGAAGAACGTTTCCCAATGATGAGCACTTTTAAAGTTCTGCTATGTGGCGCGGTATTATCCCGTG
TTGACGCCGGGCAAGAGCAACTCGGTCGCCGCATACACTATTCTCAGAATGACTTGGTTGAGTACTCACC
AGTCACAGAAAAGCATCTTACGGATGGCATGACAGTAAGAGAATTATGCAGTGCTGCCATAACCATGAGT
GATAACACTGCGGCCAACTTACTTCTGACAACGATCGGAGGACCGAAGGAGCTAACCGCTTTTTTGCACA
ACATGGGGGATCATGTAACTCGCCTTGATCGTTGGGAACCGGAGCTGAATGAAGCCATACCAAACGACGA
GCGTGACACCACGATGCCTGTAGCAATGGCAACAACGTTGCGCAAACTATTAACTGGCGAACTACTTACT
CTAGCTTCCCGGCAACAATTAATAGACTGGATGGAGGCGGATAAAGTTGCAGGACCACTTCTGCGCTCGG
CCCTTCCGGCTGGCTGGTTTATTGCTGATAAATCTGGAGCCGGTGAGCGTGGGTCTCGCGGTATCATTGC
AGCACTGGGGCCAGATGGTAAGCCCTCCCGTATCGTAGTTATCTACACGACGGGGAGTCAGGCAACTATG
GATGAACGAAATAGACAGATCGCTGAGATAGGTGCCTCACTGATTAAGCATTGGTAACTGTCAGACCAAG
TTTACTCATATATACTTTAGATTGATT
[38 nt withheld, positions 1008-1045]
A
[37 nt withheld, positions 1047-1083]
ATTTTGTTAAAATTCGCGTTAAATTTTTGTTAAATCAGCTCATTTTTTAACCAATAGGCCGAAATCGGCA
AAATCCCTTATAAATCAAAAGAATAGCCCGAGATAGGGT
[37 nt withheld, positions 1193-1229]
AAAGAACGTGGACTCCAACGTCAAAGG
[141 nt withheld, positions 1257-1397]
G
[125 nt withheld, positions 1399-1523]
AAAGGATCTAGGTGAAGATCCTTTTTGATAATCTCATGACCAAAATCCCTTAACGTGAGTTTTCGTTCCA
CTGAGCGTCAGACCCCGTAGAAAAGATCAAAGGATCTTCTTGAGATCCTTTTTTTCTGCGCGTAATCTGC
TGCTTGCAAACAAAAAAACCACCGCTACCAGCGGTGGTTTGTTTGCCGGATCAAGAGCTACCAACTCTTT
TTCCGAAGGTAACTGGCTTCAGCAGAGCGCAGATACCAAATACTGTCCTTCTAGTGTAGCCGTAGTTAGG
CCACCACTTCAAGAACTCTGTAGCACCGCCTACATACCTCGCTCTGCTAATCCTGTTACCAGTGGCTGCT
GCCAGTGGCGATAAGTCGTGTCTTACCGGGTTGGACTCAAGACGATAGTTACCGGATAAGGCGCAGCGGT
CGGGCTGAACGGGGGGTTCGTGCACACAGCCCAGCTTGGAGCGAACGACCTACACCGAACTGAGATACCT
ACAGCGTGAGCTATGAGAAAGCGCCACGCTTCCCGAAGGGAGAAAGGCGGACAGGTATCCGGTAAGCGGC
AGGGTCGGAACAGGAGAGCGCACGAGGGAGCTTCCAGGGGGAAACGCCTGGTATCTTTATAGTCCTGTCG
GGTTTCGCCACCTCTGACTTGAGCGTCGATTTTTGTGATGCTCGTCAGGGGGGCGGAGCCTATGGAAAAA
CGCCAGCAACGCGGCCTTTTTACGGTTCCTGGCCTTTTGCTGGCCTTTTGCTCACATGTTCTTTCCTGCG
TTATCCCCTGATTCTGTGGATAACCGTATTACCGCCTTTGAGTGAGCTGATACCGCTCGCCGCAGCCGAA
CGACCGAGCGCAGCGAGTCAGTGAGCGAGGAAGCTATGGTGCACTCTCAGTACAATCTGCTCTGATGCCG
CATAGTTAAGCCAGTATACACTCCGCTATCGCTACGTGACTGGGTCATGGCTGCGCCCCGACACCCGCCA
ACACCCGCTGACGCGCCCTGACGGGCTTGTCTGCTCCCGGCATCCGCTTACAGACAAGCTGTGACCGTCT
CCGGGAGCTGCATGTGTCAGAGGTTTTCACCGTCATCACCGAAACGCGCGAGGCAGCTGCGGTAAAGCTC
ATCAGCGTGGTCGTGCAGCGATTCACAGATGTCTGCCTGTTCATCCGCGTCCAGCTCGTTGAGTTTCTCC
AGAAGCGTTAATGTCTGGCTTCTGATAAAGCGGGCCATGTTAAGGGCGGTTTTTTCCTGTTTGGTCACTG
ATGCCTCCGTGTAAGGGGGATTTCTGTTCATGGGGGTAATGATACCGATGAAACGAGAGAGGATGCTCAC
GATACGGGTTACTGATGATGAACATGCCCGGTTACTGGAACGTTGTGAGGGTAAACAACTGGCGGTATGG
ATGCGGCGGGACCAGAGAAAAATCACTCAGGGTCAATGCCAGCCGAACGCCAGCAAGACGTAGCCCAGCG
CGTCGGCCGCCATGCCGGCGATAATGGCCTGCTTCTCGCCGAAACGTTTGGTGGCGGGACCAGTGACGAA
GGCTTGAGCGAGGGCGTGCAAGATTCCGAATACCGCAAGCGACAGGCCGATCATCGTCGCGCTCCAGCGA
AAGCGGTCCTCGCCGAAAATGACCCAGAGCGCTGCCGGCACCTGTCCTACGAGTTGCATGATAAAGAAGA
CAGTCATAAGTGCAGCGACGATAGTCATGCCCCGCGCCCACCGGAAGGAGCTGACTGGGTTGAAGGCTCT
CAAGGGCATCGGTCGAGATCCCGGTGCCTAATGAGTGAGCTAACTTACATTAATTGCGTTGCGCTCACTG
CCCGCTTTCCAGTCGGGAAACCTGTCGTGCCAGCTGCATTAATGAATCGGCCAACGCGCGGGGAGAGGCG
GTTTGCGTATTGGGCGCCAGGGTGGTTTTTCTTTTCACCAGTGAGACGGGCAACAGCTGATTGCCCTTCA
CCGCCTGGCCCTGAGAGAGTTGCAGCAAGCGGTCCACGCTGGTTTGCCCCAGCAGGCGAAAATCCTGTTT
GATGGTGGTTAACGGCGGGATATAACATGAGCTGTCTTCGGTATCGTCGTATCCCACTACCGAGATGTCC
GCACCAACGCGCAGCCCGGACTCGGTAATGGCGCGCATTGCGCCCAGCGCCATCTGATCGTTGGCAACCA
GCATCGCAGTGGGAACGATGCCCTCATTCAGCATTTGCATGGTTTGTTGAAAACCGGACATGGCACTCCA
GTCGCCTTCCCGTTCCGCTATCGGCTGAATTTGATTGCGAGTGAGATATTTATGCCAGCCAGCCAGACGC
AGACGCGCCGAGACAGAACTTAATGGGCCCGCTAACAGCGCGATTTGCTGGTGACCCAATGCGACCAGAT
GCTCCACGCCCAGTCGCGTACCGTCTTCATGGGAGAAAATAATACTGTTGATGGGTGTCTGGTCAGAGAC
ATCAAGAAATAACGCCGGAACATTAGTGCAGGCAGCTTCCACAGCAATGGCATCCTGGTCATCCAGCGGA
TAGTTAATGATCAGCCCACTGACGCGTTGCGCGAGAAGATTGTGCACCGCCGCTTTACAGGCTTCGACGC
CGCTTCGTTCTACCATCGACACCACCACGCTGGCACCCAGTTGATCGGCGCGAGATTTAATCGCCGCGAC
AATTTGCGACGGCGCGTGCAGGGCCAGACTGGAGGTGGCAACGCCAATCAGCAACGACTGTTTGCCCGCC
AGTTGTTGTGCCACGCGGTTGGGAATGTAATTCAGCTCCGCCATCGCCGCTTCCACTTTTTCCCGCGTTT
TCGCAGAAACGTGGCTGGCCTGGTTCACCACGCGGGAAACGGTCTGATAAGAGACACCGGCATACTCTGC
GACATCGTATAACGTTACTGGTTTCACATTCACCACCCTGAATTGACTCTCTTCCGGGCGCTATCATGCC
ATACCGCGAAAGGTTTTGCGCCATTCGATGGTGTCCGGGATCTCGACGCTCTCCCTTATGCGACTCCTGC
ATTAGGAAGCAGCCCAGTAGTAGGTTGAGGCCGTTGAGCACCGCCGCCGCAAGGAATGGTGCATGCCGGC
ATGCCGCCCTTTCGTCTTCAAGAATTAATTCCCAATTCCCCAGGCATCAAATAAAACGAAAGGCTCAGTC
GAAAGACTGGGCCTTTCGTTTTATCTGTTGTTTGTCGGTGAACGCTCTCCTGAGTAGGACAAATCCGCCG
GGAGCGGATTTGAACGTTGCGAAGCAACGGCCCGGAGGGTGGCGGGCAGGACGCCCGCCATAAACTGCCA
GGAATTAATTCCCCAGGCATCAAATAAAACGAAAGGCTCAGTCGAAAGACTGGGCCTTTCGTTTTATCTG
TTGTTTGTCGGTGAACGCTCTCCTGAGTAGGACAAATCCGCCGGGAGCGGATTTGAACGTTGCGAAGCAA
CGGCCCGGAGGGTGGCGGGCAGGACGCCCGCCATAAACTGCCAGGAATTGGGGATCGGAATTAATTCCCG
GTTTAAACCGGGGATCTCGATCCCGCGAAATTAATACGACTCACTATAGGGGAATTGTGAGCGGATAACA
ATTCCCCTCTAGAAATAATTTTGTTTAACTTTAAGAAGGAGATATACTTATGAAAATCGAAGAAGGTAAA
CTGGTAATCGGTTCCCTGGAGGGTTGCTTTGCCAAGGGTACCAATGTTTTAATGGCGGATGGGTCTATTG
AATGTATTGAAAACATTGAGGTTGGTAATAAGGTCATGGGTAAAGATGGCAGACCTCGTGAGGTAATTAA
ATTGCCCAGAGGAAGAGAAACTATGTACAGCGTCGTGCAGAAAAGTCAGCACAGAGCCCACAAAAGTGAC
TCAAGTCGTGAAGTGCCAGAATTACTCAAGTTTACGTGTAATGCGACCCATGAGTTGGTTGTTAGAACAC
CTCGTAGTGTCCGCCGTTTGTCTCGTACCATTAAGGGTGTCGAATATTTTGAAGTTATTACTTTTGAGAT
GGGCCAAAAGAAAGCCCCCGACGGTAGAATTGTTGAGCTTGTCAAGGAAGTTTCAAAGAGCTACCCAATA
TCTGAGGGGCCTGAGAGAGCCAACGAATTAGTAGAATCCTATAGAAAGGCTTCAAATAAAGCTTATTTTG
AGTGGACTATTGAGGCCAGAGATCTTTCTCTGTTGGGTTCCCATGTTCGTAAAGCTACCTACCAGACTTA
CGCTCCAATTCTTTATGAGAATGACCACTTTTTCGACTACATGCAAAAAAGTAAGTTTCATCTCACCATT
GAAGGTCCAAAAGTACTTGCTTATTTACTTGGTTTATGGATTGGTGATGGATTGTCTGACAGGGCAACTT
TTTCGGTTGATTCCAGAGATACTTCTTTGATGGAACGTGTTACTGAATATGCTGAAAAGTTGAATTTGTG
CGCCGAGTATAAGGACAGAAAAGAACCACAAGTTGCCAAAACTGTTAATTTGTACTCTAAAGTTGTCAGA
GGTGCTAGCACAAATCCTGGTGTATCCGCTTGGCAGGTCAACACAGCTTATACTGCGGGACAATTGGTCA
CATATAACGGCAAGACGTATAAATGTTTGCAGCCCCACACCTCCTTGGCAGGATGGGAACCATCCAACGT
TCCTGCCTTGTGGCAGCTTCAAGGTGGCCACGGTGGTATTCGCAATAATCTTAATACTGAGAATCCATTA
TGGGACGCTATTGTTGGCTTAGGATTCTTGAAGGACGGTGTCAAAAATATTCCTTCTTTCTTGTCTACGG
ACAATATCGGTACTCGTGAAACATTTCTTGCTGGTCTAATTGATTCTGATGGCTATGTTACTGATGAGCA
TGGTATTAAAGCAACAATAAAGACAATTCATACTTCTGTCAGAGATGGTTTGGTTTCCCTTGCTCGTTCT
TTAGGCTTAGTAGTCTCGGTTAACGCAGAACCTGCTAAGGTTGACATGAATGTCACCAAACATAAAATTA
GTTATGCTATTTATATGTCTGGTGGAGATGTTTTGCTTAACGTTCTTTCGAAGTGTGCCGGCTCTAAAAA
ATTCAGGCCTGCTCCCGCCGCTGCTTTTGCACGTGAGTGCCGCGGATTTTATTTCGAGTTACAAGAATTG
AAGGAAGACGATTATTATGGGATTACTTTATCTGATGATTCTGATCATCAGTTTTTGCTTGGATCTCAGG
TTGTTGTACAGAACATGGATCCGAACTGCAGCTGTGCGGCGGGTGATTCTTGCACGTGTGCGGGCAGCTG
CAAATGCAAAGAATGCAAATGCACCAGCTGCAAAGCAAGCTGCTGCAGCTGCTGTCCGGTGGGCTGTGCG
AAATGCGCGCAAGGCTGCATTTGCAAAGGCGCGAGCGATAAATGCAGCTGCTGCGCGTAACTGCAGACCA
CCATCGTCGACGGATCCGAATTCCCTGCAGGTAATTAAATAACTAGTTGATCCGGCTGCTAACAAAGCCC
GAAAGGAAGCTGAGTTGGCTGCTGCCACCGCTGAGCAATAACTAGCATAACCCCTTGGGGCCTCTAAACG
GGTCTTGAGGGGTTTTTTGCTGAAAGGAGGAACTATATCCGGATAACTACGTCAGGTGGCACTTTTCGGG
GAAATGT
Features (pLannotate 1.2.2; 23 found; start..end, strand, type, name):
      2..106     +  promoter       AmpR promoter: bla
    107..967     +  CDS            AmpR: β-lactamase; bla; confers resistance to ampicillin, carbenicillin, and related antibiotics
   1009..1522    -  rep_origin     M13 ori (sequence partly withheld): M13 bacteriophage origin of replication; arrow indicates direction of (+) strand synthesis
   1633..2221    +  rep_origin     ori: high-copy-number ColE1/pMB1/pBR322/pUC origin of replication
   2398..2488    -  misc_feature   bom (fragment): basis of mobility region from pBR322
   2590..2781    -  CDS            rop: Rop protein, which maintains plasmids at low copy number; rop
   2822..2932    +  CDS            mbeC (fragment): MBEC_ECOLX - Experimental evidence at protein level: Swiss-Prot protein existence level 1. Required for efficient mobilization of ColE1 plasmid and is thus essential to promote the specific transfer of the plasmid during conjugation. Probably functions by inducing DNA bending, helping the MbeA relaxase to melt the DNA around the nic site and cleave the phosphodiester bond. Binds specifically double-stranded DNA (dsDNA) containing the ColE1 oriT but does not recognize the inverted repeat (IR). From Escherichia coli.
   2967..3289    -  CDS            TcR (fragment): tetracycline efflux protein; tet; confers resistance to tetracycline
   3304..3325    -  protein_bind   CAP binding site: CAP binding activates transcription in the presence of cAMP. E. coli catabolite activator protein
   3338..4420    -  CDS            lacI: lac repressor; lacI; The lac repressor binds to the lac operator to inhibit transcription in E. coli. This inhibition can be relieved by adding lactose or isopropyl-β-D-thiogalactopyranoside (IPTG).
   4421..4498    -  promoter       lacI promoter: lacI
   4506..4599    -  CDS            TcR (fragment): tetracycline efflux protein; tet; confers resistance to tetracycline
   4651..4737    +  terminator     rrnB T1 terminator: Escherichia coli rrnB; transcription terminator T1 from the E. coli rrnB gene
   4834..4920    +  terminator     rrnB T1 terminator: Escherichia coli rrnB; transcription terminator T1 from the E. coli rrnB gene
   5055..5073    +  promoter       T7 promoter: promoter for bacteriophage T7 RNA polymerase
   5074..5098    +  protein_bind   lac operator: The lac repressor binds to the lac operator to inhibit transcription in E. coli. This inhibition can be relieved by adding lactose or isopropyl-β-D-thiogalactopyranoside (IPTG). lac repressor encoded by lacI
   5113..5135    +  RBS            RBS: efficient ribosome binding site from bacteriophage T7 gene 10 (Olins and Rangwala, 1989)
   5188..6006    +  CDS            Sce VMA intein 5' region: 5' region of the intein from the yeast Vma1 subunit of the vacuolar ATPase (Chong et al., 1998); Saccharomyces cerevisiae VMA1
   6013..6165    +  CDS            CBD: chitin binding domain from chitinase A1 (Watanabe et al., 1994); Bacillus circulans chiA
   6169..6717    +  CDS            Sce VMA intein 3' region: modified 3' region of the intein from the yeast Vma1 subunit of the vacuolar ATPase (Chong et al., 1998); Saccharomyces cerevisiae VMA1; C-terminal cleavage of this intein can be induced by thiols.
   6718..6900    +  CDS            MT2A: MT2_HUMAN - Also known as CES1, MT2. Experimental evidence at protein level: Swiss-Prot protein existence level 1. Metallothioneins have a high content of cysteine residues that bind various heavy metals; these proteins are transcriptionally regulated by both heavy metals and glucocorticoids. From Homo sapiens (Human).
   6968..7017    +  CDS            SET1 (fragment): solubility-enhancement tag derived from T7 phage gene 10B
   7025..7072    +  terminator     T7 terminator: transcription terminator for bacteriophage T7 RNA polymerase
