[The description below was written by a language model from this plasmid's Addgene catalogue record and pLannotate feature annotations shown in this document.]
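Description:
MT2a_K31A is a bacterial expression plasmid built on the pTYB21 backbone, an intein-based purification vector, and carries human metallothionein 2a (MT2A) with a lysine 31 to alanine substitution. It is propagated in E. coli under ampicillin selection (bla/AmpR with its own promoter) and replicates from a ColE1/pMB1-type origin. The catalogue lists it as high copy, although the feature table also shows a rop gene and pBR322-derived remnants (a bom fragment, an mbeC fragment and tetracycline resistance fragments). An M13 origin is present as well, which would allow single-stranded DNA production. The sequenced record is 7,130 nt.

The expression cassette is driven by a T7 promoter with an adjacent lac operator and the T7 gene 10 ribosome binding site. A plasmid-borne lacI gene supplies repressor, so expression is IPTG-inducible in hosts that provide T7 RNA polymerase. Two upstream rrnB T1 terminators insulate the cassette, and a T7 terminator closes it. The open reading frame encodes the Saccharomyces cerevisiae VMA1 intein with a Bacillus circulans chitin binding domain inserted between its 5′ and 3′ regions. The 183 bp MT2A coding sequence follows directly after the intein's C-terminal end, having been cloned between SapI (destroyed) and PstI. The fusion can be captured on chitin resin, and thiol-induced cleavage at the intein's C-terminal junction then releases the metallothionein from the N-terminal tag. A short annotated T7 gene 10B-like fragment lies between the insert and the terminator. According to the record, the plasmid is used to produce the recombinant K31A mutant of metallothionein 2a, and the associated work concerns how the link between the protein's alpha and beta domains affects Zn(II) binding affinities, folding and zinc buffering.
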