Addgene plasmid #105695: MT2a_K31A
Purpose: Bacterial expression plasmids for production of recombinant metallothionein 2a K31A mutant
Depositing lab: Artur Krężel. Depositing organization: University of Wroclaw. Publication: The connection of alpha- and beta-domains in mammalian metallothionein-2 differentiates Zn(II) binding affinities, affects folding, and determines zinc buffering properties. Singh AK, Pomorski A, Wu S, Peris-Diaz MD, Czepczynska-Krezel H, Krezel A. Metallomics. 2023 Jun 1;15(6):mfad029. doi: 10.1093/mtomcs/mfad029. PubMed 37147085.
Backbone
  Vector backbone: pTyb21
  Backbone manufacturer: NEB
  Vector type: Bacterial Expression
Growth in bacteria
  Bacterial resistance: Ampicillin, 100 μg/mL
  Growth temperature: 37°C
  Growth strain: DH5alpha
  Copy number: High Copy
Gene/Insert
  Gene/Insert name: Metallothionein 2a
  Species: H. sapiens (human)
  Insert size (bp): 183
  Mutation: Lysine 31 to Alanine
  Entrez Gene: MT2A (a.k.a. MT-2, MT-II, MT2)
  Tag / fusion protein: Chiting Binding Domanin-Intein (N terminal on backbone)
  Cloning method: Restriction Enzyme; 5′ cloning site SapI (destroyed during cloning); 3′ cloning site PstI (not destroyed)
Terms and licenses: Academic/Nonprofit Terms; Industry Terms: Not Available to Industry
How to cite: MT2a_K31A was a gift from Artur Krężel (Addgene plasmid # 105695 ; http://n2t.net/addgene:105695 ; RRID:Addgene_105695)
